>Addgene plasmid #113718 | pNS38-SadCas9-SNAP | depositor full sequence | sequence record 214627 | pNS38-SadCas9-SNAP sequence 9758 bps
TTCTTGAAGACGAAAGGGCCTCGTGATACGCCTATTTTTATAGGTTAATGTCATGATAATAATGGTTTCT
TAGACGTCAGGTGGCACTTTTCGGGGAAATGTGCGCGGAACCCCTATTTGTTTATTTTTCTAAATACATT
CAAATATGTATCCGCTCATGAGACAATAACCCTGATAAATGCTTCAATAACATTGAAAAAGGAAGAGTAT
GAGTATTCAACATTTCCGTGTCGCCCTTATTCCCTTTTTTGCGGCATTTTGCCTTCCTGTTTTTGCTCAC
CCAGAAACGCTGGTGAAAGTAAAAGATGCTGAAGATCAGTTGGGTGCACGAGTGGGTTACATCGAACTGG
ATCTCAACAGCGGTAAGATCCTTGAGAGTTTTCGCCCCGAAGAACGTTTTCCAATGATGAGCACTTTTAA
AGTTCTGCTATGTGGCGCGGTATTATCCCGTGTTGACGCCGGGCAAGAGCAACTCGGTCGCCGCATACAC
TATTCTCAGAATGACTTGGTTGAGTACTCACCAGTCACAGAAAAGCATCTTACGGATGGCATGACAGTAA
GAGAATTATGCAGTGCTGCCATAACCATGAGTGATAACACTGCGGCCAACTTACTTCTGACAACGATCGG
AGGACCGAAGGAGCTAACCGCTTTTTTGCACAACATGGGGGATCATGTAACTCGCCTTGATCGTTGGGAA
CCGGAGCTGAATGAAGCCATACCAAACGACGAGCGTGACACCACGATGCCTGCAGCAATGGCAACAACGT
TGCGCAAACTATTAACTGGCGAACTACTTACTCTAGCTTCCCGGCAACAATTAATAGACTGGATGGAGGC
GGATAAAGTTGCAGGACCACTTCTGCGCTCGGCCCTTCCGGCTGGCTGGTTTATTGCTGATAAATCTGGA
GCCGGTGAGCGTGGGTCTCGCGGTATCATTGCAGCACTGGGGCCAGATGGTAAGCCCTCCCGTATCGTAG
TTATCTACACGACGGGGAGTCAGGCAACTATGGATGAACGAAATAGACAGATCGCTGAGATAGGTGCCTC
ACTGATTAAGCATTGGTAACTGTCAGACCAAGTTTACTCATATATACTTTAGATTGATTTAAAACTTCAT
TTTTAATTTAAAAGGATCTAGGTGAAGATCCTTTTTGATAATCTCATGACCAAAATCCCTTAACGTGAGT
TTTCGTTCCACTGAGCGTCAGACCCCGTAGAAAAGATCAAAGGATCTTCTTGAGATCCTTTTTTTCTGCG
CGTAATCTGCTGCTTGCAAACAAAAAAACCACCGCTACCAGCGGTGGTTTGTTTGCCGGATCAAGAGCTA
CCAACTCTTTTTCCGAAGGTAACTGGCTTCAGCAGAGCGCAGATACCAAATACTGTCCTTCTAGTGTAGC
CGTAGTTAGGCCACCACTTCAAGAACTCTGTAGCACCGCCTACATACCTCGCTCTGCTAATCCTGTTACC
AGTGGCTGCTGCCAGTGGCGATAAGTCGTGTCTTACCGGGTTGGACTCAAGACGATAGTTACCGGATAAG
GCGCAGCGGTCGGGCTGAACGGGGGGTTCGTGCACACAGCCCAGCTTGGAGCGAACGACCTACACCGAAC
TGAGATACCTACAGCGTGAGCTATGAGAAAGCGCCACGCTTCCCGAAGGGAGAAAGGCGGACAGGTATCC
GGTAAGCGGCAGGGTCGGAACAGGAGAGCGCACGAGGGAGCTTCCAGGGGGAAACGCCTGGTATCTTTAT
AGTCCTGTCGGGTTTCGCCACCTCTGACTTGAGCGTCGATTTTTGTGATGCTCGTCAGGGGGGCGGAGCC
TATGGAAAAACGCCAGCAACGCGGCCTTTTTACGGTTCCTGGCCTTTTGCTGGCCTTTTGCTCACATGTT
CTTTCCTGCGTTATCCCCTGATTCTGTGGATAACCGTATTACCGCCTTTGAGTGAGCTGATACCGCTCGC
CGCAGCCGAACGACCGAGCGCAGCGAGTCAGTGAGCGAGGAAGCGGAAGAGCGCCTGATGCGGTATTTTC
TCCTTACGCATCTGTGCGGTATTTCACACCGCATATATGGTGCACTCTCAGTACAATCTGCTCTGATGCC
GCATAGTTAAGCCAGTATACACTCCGCTATCGCTACGTGACTGGGTCATGGCTGCGCCCCGACACCCGCC
AACACCCGCTGACGCGCCCTGACGGGCTTGTCTGCTCCCGGCATCCGCTTACAGACAAGCTGTGACCGTC
TCCGGGAGCTGCATGTGTCAGAGGTTTTCACCGTCATCACCGAAACGCGCGAGGCAGCTGCGGTAAAGCT
CATCAGCGTGGTCGTGAAGCGATTCACAGATGTCTGCCTGTTCATCCGCGTCCAGCTCGTTGAGTTTCTC
CAGAAGCGTTAATGTCTGGCTTCTGATAAAGCGGGCCATGTTAAGGGCGGTTTTTTCCTGTTTGGTCACT
GATGCCTCCGTGTAAGGGGGATTTCTGTTCATGGGGGTAATGATACCGATGAAACGAGAGAGGATGCTCA
CGATACGGGTTACTGATGATGAACATGCCCGGTTACTGGAACGTTGTGAGGGTAAACAACTGGCGGTATG
GATGCGGCGGGACCAGAGAAAAATCACTCAGGGTCAATGCCAGCGCTTCGTTAATACAGATGTAGGTGTT
CCACAGGGTAGCCAGCAGCATCCTGCGATGCAGATCCGGAACATAATGGTGCAGGGCGCTGACTTCCGCG
TTTCCAGACTTTACGAAACACGGAAACCGAAGACCATTCATGTTGTTGCTCAGGTCGCAGACGTTTTGCA
GCAGCAGTCGCTTCACGTTCGCTCGCGTATCGGTGATTCATTCTGCTAACCAGTAAGGCAACCCCGCCAG
CCTAGCCGGGTCCTCAACGACAGGAGCACGATCATGCGCACCCGTGGCCAGGACCCAACGCTGCCCGAGA
TGCGCCGCGTGCGGCTGCTGGAGATGGCGGACGCGATGGATATGTTCTGCCAAGGGTTGGTTTGCGCATT
CACAGTTCTCCGCAAGAATTGATTGGCTCCAATTCTTGGAGTGGTGAATCCGTTAGCGAGGTGCCGCCGG
CTTCCATTCAGGTCGAGGTGGCCCGGCTCCATGCACCGCGACGCAACGCGGGGAGGCAGACAAGGTATAG
GGCGGCGCCTACAATCCATGCCAACCCGTTCCATGTGCTCGCCGAGGCGGCATAAATCGCCGTGACGATC
AGCGGTCCAGTGATCGAAGTTAGGCTGGTAAGAGCCGCGAGCGATCCTTGAAGCTGTCCCTGATGGTCGT
CATCTACCTGCCTGGACAGCATGGCCTGCAACGCGGGCATCCCGATGCCGCCGGAAGCGAGAAGAATCAT
AATGGGGAAGGCCATCCAGCCTCGCGTCGCGAACGCCAGCAAGACGTAGCCCAGCGCGTCGGCCGCCATG
CCGGCGATAATGGCCTGCTTCTCGCCGAAACGTTTGGTGGCGGGACCAGTGACGAAGGCTTGAGCGAGGG
CGTGCAAGATTCCGAATACCGCAAGCGACAGGCCGATCATCGTCGCGCTCCAGCGAAAGCGGTCCTCGCC
GAAAATGACCCAGAGCGCTGCCGGCACCTGTCCTACGAGTTGCATGATAAAGAAGACAGTCATAAGTGCG
GCGACGATAGTCATGCCCCGCGCCCACCGGAAGGAGCTGACTGGGTTGAAGGCTCTCAAGGGCATCGGTC
GACGCTCTCCCTTATGCGACTCCTGCATTAGGAAGCAGCCCAGTAGTAGGTTGAGGCCGTTGAGCACCGC
CGCCGCAAGGAATGGTGCATGCAAGGAGATGGCGCCCAACAGTCCCCCGGCCACGGGGCCTGCCACCATA
CCCACGCCGAAACAAGCGCTCATGAGCCCGAAGTGGCGAGCCCGATCTTCCCCATCGGTGATGTCGGCGA
TATAGGCGCCAGCAACCGCACCTGTGGCGCCGGTGATGCCGGCCACGATGCGTCCGGCGTAGAGGATCGA
GATCTCGATCCCGCGAAATTAATACGACTCACTATAGGGAGACCACAACGGTTTCCCTCTAGTGCCGGCT
CCGGAGAGCTCTTTAATTAAGCGGCCGCCCTGCAGGACTCGAGTTCTAGAAATAATTTTGTTTAACTTTA
AGAAGGAGATATACATATGAAATCTTCTCACCATCACCATCACCATGGTTCTTCTATGAAAATCGAAGAA
GGTAAACTGGTAATCTGGATTAACGGCGATAAAGGCTATAACGGTCTCGCTGAAGTCGGTAAGAAATTCG
AGAAAGATACCGGAATTAAAGTCACCGTTGAGCATCCGGATAAACTGGAAGAGAAATTCCCACAGGTTGC
GGCAACTGGCGATGGCCCTGACATTATCTTCTGGGCACACGACCGCTTTGGTGGCTACGCTCAATCTGGC
CTGTTGGCTGAAATCACCCCGGACAAAGCGTTCCAGGACAAGCTGTATCCGTTTACCTGGGATGCCGTAC
GTTACAACGGCAAGCTGATTGCTTACCCGATCGCTGTTGAAGCGTTATCGCTGATTTATAACAAAGATCT
GCTGCCGAACCCGCCAAAAACCTGGGAAGAGATCCCGGCGCTGGATAAAGAACTGAAAGCGAAAGGTAAG
AGCGCGCTGATGTTCAACCTGCAAGAACCGTACTTCACCTGGCCGCTGATTGCTGCTGACGGGGGTTATG
CGTTCAAGTATGAAAACGGCAAGTACGACATTAAAGACGTGGGCGTGGATAACGCTGGCGCGAAAGCGGG
TCTGACCTTCCTGGTTGACCTGATTAAAAACAAACACATGAATGCAGACACCGATTACTCCATCGCAGAA
GCTGCCTTTAATAAAGGCGAAACAGCGATGACCATCAACGGCCCGTGGGCATGGTCCAACATCGACACCA
GCAAAGTGAATTATGGTGTAACGGTACTGCCGACCTTCAAGGGTCAACCATCCAAACCGTTCGTTGGCGT
GCTGAGCGCAGGTATTAACGCCGCCAGTCCGAACAAAGAGCTGGCAAAAGAGTTCCTCGAAAACTATCTG
CTGACTGATGAAGGTCTGGAAGCGGTTAATAAAGACAAACCGCTGGGTGCCGTAGCGCTGAAGTCTTACG
AGGAAGAGTTGGCGAAAGATCCACGTATTGCCGCCACTATGGAAAACGCCCAGAAAGGTGAAATCATGCC
GAACATCCCGCAGATGTCCGCTTTCTGGTATGCCGTGCGTACTGCGGTGATCAACGCCGCCAGCGGTCGT
CAGACTGTCGATGAAGCCCTGAAAGACGCGCAGACTAATGGGATCGAGGAAAACCTGTACTTCCAATCCA
ATATGAAAAGGAATTATATCTTAGGATTAGCTATCGGAATTACATCAGTGGGTTATGGAATTATTGATTA
TGAAACTAGAGATGTCATAGATGCGGGCGTACGTTTATTTAAAGAGGCTAATGTTGAAAATAATGAAGGA
CGACGATCAAAAAGAGGTGCCAGAAGGCTTAAGAGGCGTCGTAGACATAGAATACAAAGAGTAAAGAAAC
TTTTATTTGATTACAATTTGTTGACAGATCATAGTGAGCTAAGTGGAATCAATCCTTACGAGGCGCGCGT
AAAGGGATTAAGTCAAAAATTAAGTGAAGAGGAATTTTCTGCGGCATTGCTACATTTAGCAAAGCGTAGA
GGTGTACATAATGTTAATGAAGTGGAAGAAGATACAGGTAATGAATTATCCACTAAAGAACAAATTTCAA
GAAATAGTAAAGCGTTAGAAGAGAAGTATGTTGCAGAATTACAGTTGGAACGTTTGAAAAAAGACGGTGA
AGTGAGAGGTTCGATTAACCGTTTCAAAACATCTGACTATGTAAAAGAAGCAAAGCAGTTATTAAAAGTA
CAAAAAGCATATCATCAACTTGATCAATCATTTATAGACACTTATATTGATTTATTGGAAACAAGAAGAA
CATATTATGAGGGACCAGGTGAAGGTAGCCCATTTGGATGGAAAGATATTAAAGAATGGTATGAAATGTT
AATGGGACATTGTACGTATTTCCCAGAAGAATTACGTAGTGTGAAATATGCCTATAATGCTGATTTATAT
AATGCGCTGAATGATTTGAACAACTTGGTTATTACACGAGATGAGAATGAGAAGCTAGAGTATTATGAAA
AATTCCAAATTATCGAGAATGTCTTTAAACAAAAGAAAAAGCCGACGCTTAAACAAATTGCGAAGGAAAT
CTTGGTGAATGAAGAAGACATCAAAGGCTATCGTGTCACAAGTACAGGTAAACCAGAATTTACAAACTTG
AAAGTTTATCACGATATCAAAGATATTACAGCAAGAAAAGAAATTATCGAGAATGCAGAGCTACTCGATC
AAATAGCTAAAATATTAACTATTTACCAGTCATCAGAAGATATACAAGAAGAATTAACAAACCTAAATTC
AGAATTGACACAAGAAGAGATTGAACAAATTTCAAACTTGAAAGGTTATACAGGAACTCATAACCTTTCA
CTAAAGGCAATAAATTTAATATTAGACGAATTGTGGCATACGAACGATAATCAAATAGCTATTTTCAATC
GTTTGAAACTTGTACCTAAAAAGGTAGATTTAAGCCAACAAAAAGAAATTCCTACTACTTTAGTTGATGA
TTTTATACTGTCTCCAGTAGTGAAACGTTCATTTATACAATCTATTAAAGTTATTAACGCTATTATTAAA
AAATACGGTTTGCCAAATGATATTATTATTGAACTTGCGAGAGAAAAGAATTCTAAAGATGCACAAAAAA
TGATTAATGAAATGCAGAAGAGAAATCGTCAAACGAATGAACGTATTGAGGAAATTATAAGAACGACAGG
TAAAGAAAATGCTAAATATTTAATTGAAAAAATTAAGCTGCACGATATGCAAGAAGGGAAATGTTTATAC
TCGTTAGAAGCAATCCCTCTAGAAGATTTACTTAATAATCCATTCAATTACGAAGTAGACCATATCATTC
CACGTTCTGTTTCTTTCGATAACTCTTTCAATAATAAAGTGTTGGTGAAACAAGAAGAAGCTAGTAAAAA
AGGTAATAGAACGCCATTTCAATATTTAAGTTCTTCAGATTCTAAAATAAGTTATGAGACATTCAAAAAG
CATATTTTAAATCTTGCTAAAGGCAAAGGTAGAATCTCTAAGACGAAAAAAGAATATTTGTTAGAAGAAC
GAGATATCAATCGCTTCAGTGTCCAAAAAGATTTTATTAACCGTAACTTAGTAGATACACGCTATGCGAC
AAGAGGGTTAATGAACTTATTAAGATCTTATTTTAGAGTGAATAACTTAGATGTCAAAGTGAAATCGATT
AATGGCGGATTCACAAGTTTCTTAAGAAGGAAATGGAAGTTCAAAAAAGAAAGAAATAAGGGCTACAAAC
ACCATGCTGAAGATGCACTGATTATTGCGAACGCTGATTTTATTTTCAAAGAATGGAAAAAACTAGATAA
AGCTAAAAAAGTGATGGAAAATCAAATGTTTGAAGAAAAGCAAGCTGAAAGTATGCCTGAAATTGAGACT
GAGCAAGAGTATAAAGAAATTTTTATAACGCCTCATCAAATTAAACATATTAAGGATTTTAAAGATTATA
AATATTCACATAGAGTTGATAAAAAGCCGAATAGAGAGTTAATAAATGATACATTATATTCTACGAGAAA
AGATGACAAGGGTAATACATTAATCGTTAATAACTTAAATGGTTTATACGATAAAGATAATGATAAATTG
AAAAAATTAATTAATAAATCACCTGAAAAATTATTGATGTATCATCATGATCCACAAACATATCAAAAAT
TAAAATTGATCATGGAACAATATGGCGATGAGAAAAATCCGCTTTATAAATATTATGAAGAAACAGGCAA
TTACTTAACAAAATATAGTAAAAAAGATAACGGACCAGTCATCAAAAAAATTAAATATTATGGTAACAAG
CTAAATGCGCATTTAGATATTACGGATGATTATCCAAATAGCAGAAATAAAGTAGTAAAACTTTCATTAA
AACCATATCGCTTTGATGTTTATTTAGATAATGGGGTATATAAATTTGTGACAGTTAAAAATTTAGATGT
TATCAAAAAAGAAAACTACTATGAAGTTAATTCAAAGTGTTATGAAGAAGCAAAAAAACTGAAGAAAATT
AGTAATCAAGCAGAATTTATCGCAAGTTTTTACAATAATGACTTGATTAAGATTAACGGAGAATTATATA
GAGTCATAGGTGTAAATAATGATCTACTTAACAGAATTGAAGTAAATATGATAGACATCACATATAGAGA
ATATTTAGAGAACATGAATGATAAAAGACCACCTAGAATAATTAAAACAATAGCAAGCAAAACACAATCT
ATTAAAAAGTATTCTACAGATATTCTAGGCAATCTTTATGAAGTGAAGAGTAAAAAGCATCCTCAAATCA
TAAAGAAAGGATACGAACATTGGAAGTGGATAACGGATCCAGCCTATCCCTATGACGTGCCCGATTATGC
CAGCCTGGGCAGCGGCTCCCCCAAGAAAAAACGCAAGGTGGAAGATCCTAAGAAAAAGCGGAAAGTGGAC
GGCATTGGTAGTGGGAGCAACGGCAGCAGCGACAAAGATTGCGAAATGAAACGTACCACCCTGGATAGCC
CGCTGGGCAAACTGGAACTGAGCGGCTGCGAACAGGGCCTGCATGAAATTAAACTGCTGGGTAAAGGCAC
CAGCGCGGCCGATGCGGTTGAAGTTCCGGCCCCGGCCGCCGTGCTGGGTGGTCCGGAACCGCTGATGCAG
GCGACCGCGTGGCTGAACGCGTATTTTCATCAGCCGGAAGCGATTGAAGAATTTCCGGTTCCGGCGCTGC
ATCATCCGGTGTTTCAGCAGGAGAGCTTTACCCGTCAGGTGCTGTGGAAACTGCTGAAAGTGGTTAAATT
TGGCGAAGTGATTAGCTATCAGCAGCTGGCGGCCCTGGCGGGTAATCCGGCGGCCACCGCCGCCGTTAAA
ACCGCGCTGAGCGGTAACCCGGTGCCGATTCTGATTCCGTGCCATCGTGTGGTTAGCTCTAGCGGTGCGG
TTGGCGGTTATGAAGGTGGTCTGGCGGTGAAAGAGTGGCTGCTGGCCCATGAAGGTCATCGTCTGGGTAA
ACCGGGTCTGGGACCTGCAGGCGGGTCACCTAAGAAAAAACGAAAAGTTGAGTAAGGTACCACGCGTGCG
CGCTGATCCGGCTGCTAACAAAGCCCGAAAGGAAGCTGAGTTGGCTGCTGCCACCGCTGAGCAATAACTA
GCATAACCCCTTGGGGCCTCTAAACGGGTCTTGAGGGGTTTTTTGCTGAAAGGAGGAACTATATCCGGAT
ATCCACAGGACGGGTGTGGTCGCCATGATCGCGTAGTCGATAGTGGCTCCAAGTAGCGAAGCGAGCAGGA
CTGGGCGGCGGCCAAAGCGGTCGGACAGTGCTCCGAGAACGGGTGCGCATAGAAATTGCATCAACGCATA
TAGCGCTAGCAGCACGCCATAGTGACTGGCGATGCTGTCGGAATGGACGATATCCCGCAAGAGGCCCGGC
AGTACCGGCATAACCAAGCCTATGCCTACAGCATCCAGGGTGACGGTGCCGAGGATGACGATGAGCGCAT
TGTTAGATTTCATACACGGTGCCTGACTGCGTTAGCAATTTAACTGTGATAAACTACCGCATTAAAGCTT
ATCGATGATAAGCTGTCAAACATGAGAA
Features (pLannotate 1.2.2; 18 found; start..end, strand, type, name):
    104..208     +  promoter       AmpR promoter: bla
    209..1069    +  CDS            AmpR: β-lactamase; bla; confers resistance to ampicillin, carbenicillin, and related antibiotics
   1240..1828    +  rep_origin     ori: high-copy-number ColE1/pMB1/pBR322/pUC origin of replication
   2014..2156    -  misc_feature   bom: basis of mobility region from pBR322
   2258..2449    -  CDS            rop: Rop protein, which maintains plasmids at low copy number; rop
   2466..2846    +  CDS            YPB1_ECOLX: Protein predicted: Swiss-Prot protein existence level 4. From Escherichia coli.
   3088..3988    -  CDS            TcR (fragment): tetracycline efflux protein; tet; confers resistance to tetracycline
   4010..4028    +  promoter       T7 promoter: promoter for bacteriophage T7 RNA polymerase
   4117..4139    +  RBS            RBS: efficient ribosome binding site from bacteriophage T7 gene 10 (Olins and Rangwala, 1989)
   4159..4176    +  CDS            6xHis: 6xHis affinity tag
   4186..5286    +  CDS            MBP: maltose binding protein from E. coli; malE (mutated); This version of the gene does not encode a signal sequence, so MBP will remain in the cytosol.
   5299..5315    +  CDS            TEV site (fragment): tobacco etch virus (TEV) protease recognition and cleavage site
   5323..8482    +  CDS            SaCas9 (fragment): Cas9 endonuclease from the Staphylococcus aureus Type II CRISPR/Cas system generates RNA-guided double strand breaks in DNA
   8641..9183    +  CDS            SNAP-tag®: human O6-alkylguanine-DNA-alkyltransferase variant that forms covalent bonds with benzylguanine derivatives optimized for bacterial expression
   9251..9300    +  CDS            SET1 (fragment): solubility-enhancement tag derived from T7 phage gene 10B
   9308..9355    +  terminator     T7 terminator: transcription terminator for bacteriophage T7 RNA polymerase
   9381..9673    -  CDS            TcR (fragment): tetracycline efflux protein; tet; confers resistance to tetracycline
   9721..9749    -  promoter       tet promoter: E. coli promoter for tetracycline efflux protein gene
