>Addgene plasmid #113718 | pNS38-SadCas9-SNAP | addgene full sequence | sequence record 220044 | Addgene NGS Result
TTCTTGAAGACGAAAGGGCCTCGTGATACGCCTATTTTTATAGGTTAATGTCATGATAATAATGGTTTCT
TAGACGTCAGGTGGCACTTTTCGGGGAAATGTGCGCGGAACCCCTATTTGTTTATTTTTCTAAATACATT
CAAATATGTATCCGCTCATGAGACAATAACCCTGATAAATGCTTCAATAACATTGAAAAAGGAAGAGTAT
GAGTATTCAACATTTCCGTGTCGCCCTTATTCCCTTTTTTGCGGCATTTTGCCTTCCTGTTTTTGCTCAC
CCAGAAACGCTGGTGAAAGTAAAAGATGCTGAAGATCAGTTGGGTGCACGAGTGGGTTACATCGAACTGG
ATCTCAACAGCGGTAAGATCCTTGAGAGTTTTCGCCCCGAAGAACGTTTTCCAATGATGAGCACTTTTAA
AGTTCTGCTATGTGGCGCGGTATTATCCCGTGTTGACGCCGGGCAAGAGCAACTCGGTCGCCGCATACAC
TATTCTCAGAATGACTTGGTTGAGTACTCACCAGTCACAGAAAAGCATCTTACGGATGGCATGACAGTAA
GAGAATTATGCAGTGCTGCCATAACCATGAGTGATAACACTGCGGCCAACTTACTTCTGACAACGATCGG
AGGACCGAAGGAGCTAACCGCTTTTTTGCACAACATGGGGGATCATGTAACTCGCCTTGATCGTTGGGAA
CCGGAGCTGAATGAAGCCATACCAAACGACGAGCGTGACACCACGATGCCTGCAGCAATGGCAACAACGT
TGCGCAAACTATTAACTGGCGAACTACTTACTCTAGCTTCCCGGCAACAATTAATAGACTGGATGGAGGC
GGATAAAGTTGCAGGACCACTTCTGCGCTCGGCCCTTCCGGCTGGCTGGTTTATTGCTGATAAATCTGGA
GCCGGTGAGCGTGGGTCTCGCGGTATCATTGCAGCACTGGGGCCAGATGGTAAGCCCTCCCGTATCGTAG
TTATCTACACGACGGGGAGTCAGGCAACTATGGATGAACGAAATAGACAGATCGCTGAGATAGGTGCCTC
ACTGATTAAGCATTGGTAACTGTCAGACCAAGTTTACTCATATATACTTTAGATTGATTTAAAACTTCAT
TTTTAATTTAAAAGGATCTAGGTGAAGATCCTTTTTGATAATCTCATGACCAAAATCCCTTAACGTGAGT
TTTCGTTCCACTGAGCGTCAGACCCCGTAGAAAAGATCAAAGGATCTTCTTGAGATCCTTTTTTTCTGCG
CGTAATCTGCTGCTTGCAAACAAAAAAACCACCGCTACCAGCGGTGGTTTGTTTGCCGGATCAAGAGCTA
CCAACTCTTTTTCCGAAGGTAACTGGCTTCAGCAGAGCGCAGATACCAAATACTGTCCTTCTAGTGTAGC
CGTAGTTAGGCCACCACTTCAAGAACTCTGTAGCACCGCCTACATACCTCGCTCTGCTAATCCTGTTACC
AGTGGCTGCTGCCAGTGGCGATAAGTCGTGTCTTACCGGGTTGGACTCAAGACGATAGTTACCGGATAAG
GCGCAGCGGTCGGGCTGAACGGGGGGTTCGTGCACACAGCCCAGCTTGGAGCGAACGACCTACACCGAAC
TGAGATACCTACAGCGTGAGCTATGAGAAAGCGCCACGCTTCCCGAAGGGAGAAAGGCGGACAGGTATCC
GGTAAGCGGCAGGGTCGGAACAGGAGAGCGCACGAGGGAGCTTCCAGGGGGAAACGCCTGGTATCTTTAT
AGTCCTGTCGGGTTTCGCCACCTCTGACTTGAGCGTCGATTTTTGTGATGCTCGTCAGGGGGGCGGAGCC
TATGGAAAAACGCCAGCAACGCGGCCTTTTTACGGTTCCTGGCCTTTTGCTGGCCTTTTGCTCACATGTT
CTTTCCTGCGTTATCCCCTGATTCTGTGGATAACCGTATTACCGCCTTTGAGTGAGCTGATACCGCTCGC
CGCAGCCGAACGACCGAGCGCAGCGAGTCAGTGAGCGAGGAAGCGGAAGAGCGCCTGATGCGGTATTTTC
TCCTTACGCATCTGTGCGGTATTTCACACCGCAATGGTGCACTCTCAGTACAATCTGCTCTGATGCCGCA
TAGTTAAGCCAGTATACACTCCGCTATCGCTACGTGACTGGGTCATGGCTGCGCCCCGACACCCGCCAAC
ACCCGCTGACGCGCCCTGACGGGCTTGTCTGCTCCCGGCATCCGCTTACAGACAAGCTGTGACCGTCTCC
GGGAGCTGCATGTGTCAGAGGTTTTCACCGTCATCACCGAAACGCGCGAGGCAGCTGCGGTAAAGCTCAT
CAGCGTGGTCGTGAAGCGATTCACAGATGTCTGCCTGTTCATCCGCGTCCAGCTCGTTGAGTTTCTCCAG
AAGCGTTAATGTCTGGCTTCTGATAAAGCGGGCCATGTTAAGGGCGGTTTTTTCCTGTTTGGTCACTGAT
GCCTCCGTGTAAGGGGGATTTCTGTTCATGGGGGTAATGATACCGATGAAACGAGAGAGGATGCTCACGA
TACGGGTTACTGATGATGAACATGCCCGGTTACTGGAACGTTGTGAGGGTAAACAACTGGCGGTATGGAT
GCGGCGGGACCAGAGAAAAATCACTCAGGGTCAATGCCAGCGCTTCGTTAATACAGATGTAGGTGTTCCA
CAGGGTAGCCAGCAGCATCCTGCGATGCAGATCCGGAACATAATGGTGCAGGGCGCTGACTTCCGCGTTT
CCAGACTTTACGAAACACGGAAACCGAAGACCATTCATGTTGTTGCTCAGGTCGCAGACGTTTTGCAGCA
GCAGTCGCTTCACGTTCGCTCGCGTATCGGTGATTCATTCTGCTAACCAGTAAGGCAACCCCGCCAGCCT
AGCCGGGTCCTCAACGACAGGAGCACGATCATGCGCACCCGTGGCCAGGACCCAACGCTGCCCGAGATGC
GCCGCGTGCGGCTGCTGGAGATGGCGGACGCGATGGATATGTTCTGCCAAGGGTTGGTTTGCGCATTCAC
AGTTCTCCGCAAGAATTGATTGGCTCCAATTCTTGGAGTGGTGAATCCGTTAGCGAGGTGCCGCCGGCTT
CCATTCAGGTCGAGGTGGCCCGGCTCCATGCACCGCGACGCAACGCGGGGAGGCAGACAAGGTATAGGGC
GGCGCCTACAATCCATGCCAACCCGTTCCATGTGCTCGCCGAGGCGGCATAAATCGCCGTGACGATCAGC
GGTCCAATGATCGAAGTTAGGCTGGTAAGAGCCGCGAGCGATCCTTGAAGCTGTCCCTGATGGTCGTCAT
CTACCTGCCTGGACAGCATGGCCTGCAACGCGGGCATCCCGATGCCGCCGGAAGCGAGAAGAATCATAAT
GGGGAAGGCCATCCAGCCTCGCGTCGCGAACGCCAGCAAGACGTAGCCCAGCGCGTCGGCCGCCATGCCG
GCGATAATGGCCTGCTTCTCGCCGAAACGTTTGGTGGCGGGACCAGTGACGAAGGCTTGAGCGAGGGCGT
GCAAGATTCCGAATACCGCAAGCGACAGGCCGATCATCGTCGCGCTCCAGCGAAAGCGGTCCTCGCCGAA
AATGACCCAGAGCGCTGCCGGCACCTGTCCTACGAGTTGCATGATAAAGAAGACAGTCATAAGTGCGGCG
ACGATAGTCATGCCCCGCGCCCACCGGAAGGAGCTGACTGGGTTGAAGGCTCTCAAGGGCATCGGTCGAC
GCTCTCCCTTATGCGACTCCTGCATTAGGAAGCAGCCCAGTAGTAGGTTGAGGCCGTTGAGCACCGCCGC
CGCAAGGAATGGTGCATGCAAGGAGATGGCGCCCAACAGTCCCCCGGCCACGGGGCCTGCCACCATACCC
ACGCCGAAACAAGCGCTCATGAGCCCGAAGTGGCGAGCCCGATCTTCCCCATCGGTGATGTCGGCGATAT
AGGCGCCAGCAACCGCACCTGTGGCGCCGGTGATGCCGGCCACGATGCGTCCGGCGTAGAGGATCGAGAT
CTCGATCCCGCGAAATTAATACGACTCACTATAGGGAGACCACAACGGTTTCCCTCTAGTGCCGGCTCCG
GAGAGCTCTTTAATTAAGCGGCCGCCCTGCAGGACTCGAGTTCTAGAAATAATTTTGTTTAACTTTAAGA
AGGAGATATACATATGAAATCTTCTCACCATCACCATCACCATGGTTCTTCTATGAAAATCGAAGAAGGT
AAACTGGTAATCTGGATTAACGGCGATAAAGGCTATAACGGTCTCGCTGAAGTCGGTAAGAAATTCGAGA
AAGATACCGGAATTAAAGTCACCGTTGAGCATCCGGATAAACTGGAAGAGAAATTCCCACAGGTTGCGGC
AACTGGCGATGGCCCTGACATTATCTTCTGGGCACACGACCGCTTTGGTGGCTACGCTCAATCTGGCCTG
TTGGCTGAAATCACCCCGGACAAAGCGTTCCAGGACAAGCTGTATCCGTTTACCTGGGATGCCGTACGTT
ACAACGGCAAGCTGATTGCTTACCCGATCGCTGTTGAAGCGTTATCGCTGATTTATAACAAAGATCTGCT
GCCGAACCCGCCAAAAACCTGGGAAGAGATCCCGGCGCTGGATAAAGAACTGAAAGCGAAAGGTAAGAGC
GCGCTGATGTTCAACCTGCAAGAACCGTACTTCACCTGGCCGCTGATTGCTGCTGACGGGGGTTATGCGT
TCAAGTATGAAAACGGCAAGTACGACATTAAAGACGTGGGCGTGGATAACGCTGGCGCGAAAGCGGGTCT
GACCTTCCTGGTTGACCTGATTAAAAACAAACACATGAATGCAGACACCGATTACTCCATCGCAGAAGCT
GCCTTTAATAAAGGCGAAACAGCGATGACCATCAACGGCCCGTGGGCATGGTCCAACATCGACACCAGCA
AAGTGAATTATGGTGTAACGGTACTGCCGACCTTCAAGGGTCAACCATCCAAACCGTTCGTTGGCGTGCT
GAGCGCAGGTATTAACGCCGCCAGTCCGAACAAAGAGCTGGCAAAAGAGTTCCTCGAAAACTATCTGCTG
ACTGATGAAGGTCTGGAAGCGGTTAATAAAGACAAACCGCTGGGTGCCGTAGCGCTGAAGTCTTACGAGG
AAGAGTTGGCGAAAGATCCACGTATTGCCGCCACTATGGAAAACGCCCAGAAAGGTGAAATCATGCCGAA
CATCCCGCAGATGTCCGCTTTCTGGTATGCCGTGCGTACTGCGGTGATCAACGCCGCCAGCGGTCGTCAG
ACTGTCGATGAAGCCCTGAAAGACGCGCAGACTAATGGGATCGAGGAAAACCTGTACTTCCAATCCAATA
TGAAAAGGAATTATATCTTAGGATTAGCTATCGGAATTACATCAGTGGGTTATGGAATTATTGATTATGA
AACTAGAGATGTCATAGATGCGGGCGTACGTTTATTTAAAGAGGCTAATGTTGAAAATAATGAAGGACGA
CGATCAAAAAGAGGTGCCAGAAGGCTTAAGAGGCGTCGTAGACATAGAATACAAAGAGTAAAGAAACTTT
TATTTGATTACAATTTGTTGACAGATCATAGTGAGCTAAGTGGAATCAATCCTTACGAGGCGCGCGTAAA
GGGATTAAGTCAAAAATTAAGTGAAGAGGAATTTTCTGCGGCATTGCTACATTTAGCAAAGCGTAGAGGT
GTACATAATGTTAATGAAGTGGAAGAAGATACAGGTAATGAATTATCCACTAAAGAACAAATTTCAAGAA
ATAGTAAAGCGTTAGAAGAGAAGTATGTTGCAGAATTACAGTTGGAACGTTTGAAAAAAGACGGTGAAGT
GAGAGGTTCGATTAACCGTTTCAAAACATCTGACTATGTAAAAGAAGCAAAGCAGTTATTAAAAGTACAA
AAAGCATATCATCAACTTGATCAATCATTTATAGACACTTATATTGATTTATTGGAAACAAGAAGAACAT
ATTATGAGGGACCAGGTGAAGGTAGCCCATTTGGATGGAAAGATATTAAAGAATGGTATGAAATGTTAAT
GGGACATTGTACGTATTTCCCAGAAGAATTACGTAGTGTGAAATATGCCTATAATGCTGATTTATATAAT
GCGCTGAATGATTTGAACAACTTGGTTATTACACGAGATGAGAATGAGAAGCTAGAGTATTATGAAAAAT
TCCAAATTATCGAGAATGTCTTTAAACAAAAGAAAAAGCCGACGCTTAAACAAATTGCGAAGGAAATCTT
GGTGAATGAAGAAGACATCAAAGGCTATCGTGTCACAAGTACAGGTAAACCAGAATTTACAAACTTGAAA
GTTTATCACGATATCAAAGATATTACAGCAAGAAAAGAAATTATCGAGAATGCAGAGCTACTCGATCAAA
TAGCTAAAATATTAACTATTTACCAGTCATCAGAAGATATACAAGAAGAATTAACAAACCTAAATTCAGA
ATTGACACAAGAAGAGATTGAACAAATTTCAAACTTGAAAGGTTATACAGGAACTCATAACCTTTCACTA
AAGGCAATAAATTTAATATTAGACGAATTGTGGCATACGAACGATAATCAAATAGCTATTTTCAATCGTT
TGAAACTTGTACCTAAAAAGGTAGATTTAAGCCAACAAAAAGAAATTCCTACTACTTTAGTTGATGATTT
TATACTGTCTCCAGTAGTGAAACGTTCATTTATACAATCTATTAAAGTTATTAACGCTATTATTAAAAAA
TACGGTTTGCCAAATGATATTATTATTGAACTTGCGAGAGAAAAGAATTCTAAAGATGCACAAAAAATGA
TTAATGAAATGCAGAAGAGAAATCGTCAAACGAATGAACGTATTGAGGAAATTATAAGAACGACAGGTAA
AGAAAATGCTAAATATTTAATTGAAAAAATTAAGCTGCACGATATGCAAGAAGGGAAATGTTTATACTCG
TTAGAAGCAATCCCTCTAGAAGATTTACTTAATAATCCATTCAATTACGAAGTAGACCATATCATTCCAC
GTTCTGTTTCTTTCGATAACTCTTTCAATAATAAAGTGTTGGTGAAACAAGAAGAAGCTAGTAAAAAAGG
TAATAGAACGCCATTTCAATATTTAAGTTCTTCAGATTCTAAAATAAGTTATGAGACATTCAAAAAGCAT
ATTTTAAATCTTGCTAAAGGCAAAGGTAGAATCTCTAAGACGAAAAAAGAATATTTGTTAGAAGAACGAG
ATATCAATCGCTTCAGTGTCCAAAAAGATTTTATTAACCGTAACTTAGTAGATACACGCTATGCGACAAG
AGGGTTAATGAACTTATTAAGATCTTATTTTAGAGTGAATAACTTAGATGTCAAAGTGAAATCGATTAAT
GGCGGATTCACAAGTTTCTTAAGAAGGAAATGGAAGTTCAAAAAAGAAAGAAATAAGGGCTACAAACACC
ATGCTGAAGATGCACTGATTATTGCGAACGCTGATTTTATTTTCAAAGAATGGAAAAAACTAGATAAAGC
TAAAAAAGTGATGGAAAATCAAATGTTTGAAGAAAAGCAAGCTGAAAGTATGCCTGAAATTGAGACTGAG
CAAGAGTATAAAGAAATTTTTATAACGCCTCATCAAATTAAACATATTAAGGATTTTAAAGATTATAAAT
ATTCACATAGAGTTGATAAAAAGCCGAATAGAGAGTTAATAAATGATACATTATATTCTACGAGAAAAGA
TGACAAGGGTAATACATTAATCGTTAATAACTTAAATGGTTTATACGATAAAGATAATGATAAATTGAAA
AAATTAATTAATAAATCACCTGAAAAATTATTGATGTATCATCATGATCCACAAACATATCAAAAATTAA
AATTGATCATGGAACAATATGGCGATGAGAAAAATCCGCTTTATAAATATTATGAAGAAACAGGCAATTA
CTTAACAAAATATAGTAAAAAAGATAACGGACCAGTCATCAAAAAAATTAAATATTATGGTAACAAGCTA
AATGCGCATTTAGATATTACGGATGATTATCCAAATAGCAGAAATAAAGTAGTAAAACTTTCATTAAAAC
CATATCGCTTTGATGTTTATTTAGATAATGGGGTATATAAATTTGTGACAGTTAAAAATTTAGATGTTAT
CAAAAAAGAAAACTACTATGAAGTTAATTCAAAGTGTTATGAAGAAGCAAAAAAACTGAAGAAAATTAGT
AATCAAGCAGAATTTATCGCAAGTTTTTACAATAATGACTTGATTAAGATTAACGGAGAATTATATAGAG
TCATAGGTGTAAATAATGATCTACTTAACAGAATTGAAGTAAATATGATAGACATCACATATAGAGAATA
TTTAGAGAACATGAATGATAAAAGACCACCTAGAATAATTAAAACAATAGCAAGCAAAACACAATCTATT
AAAAAGTATTCTACAGATATTCTAGGCAATCTTTATGAAGTGAAGAGTAAAAAGCATCCTCAAATCATAA
AGAAAGGATACGAACATTGGAAGTGGATAACGGATCCAGCCTATCCCTATGACGTGCCCGATTATGCCAG
CCTGGGCAGCGGCTCCCCCAAGAAAAAACGCAAGGTGGAAGATCCTAAGAAAAAGCGGAAAGTGGACGGC
ATTGGTAGTGGGAGCAACGGCAGCAGCGACAAAGATTGCGAAATGAAACGTACCACCCTGGATAGCCCGC
TGGGCAAACTGGAACTGAGCGGCTGCGAACAGGGCCTGCATGAAATTAAACTGCTGGGTAAAGGCACCAG
CGCGGCCGATGCGGTTGAAGTTCCGGCCCCGGCCGCCGTGCTGGGTGGTCCGGAACCGCTGATGCAGGCG
ACCGCGTGGCTGAACGCGTATTTTCATCAGCCGGAAGCGATTGAAGAATTTCCGGTTCCGGCGCTGCATC
ATCCGGTGTTTCAGCAGGAGAGCTTTACCCGTCAGGTGCTGTGGAAACTGCTGAAAGTGGTTAAATTTGG
CGAAGTGATTAGCTATCAGCAGCTGGCGGCCCTGGCGGGTAATCCGGCGGCCACCGCCGCCGTTAAAACC
GCGCTGAGCGGTAACCCGGTGCCGATTCTGATTCCGTGCCATCGTGTGGTTAGCTCTAGCGGTGCGGTTG
GCGGTTATGAAGGTGGTCTGGCGGTGAAAGAGTGGCTGCTGGCCCATGAAGGTCATCGTCTGGGTAAACC
GGGTCTGGGACCTGCAGGCGGGTCACCTAAGAAAAAACGAAAAGTTGAGTAAGGTACCACGCGTGCGCGC
TGATCCGGCTGCTAACAAAGCCCGAAAGGAAGCTGAGTTGGCTGCTGCCACCGCTGAGCAATAACTAGCA
TAACCCCTTGGGGCCTCTAAACGGGTCTTGAGGGGTTTTTTGCTGAAAGGAGGAACTATATCCGGATATC
CACAGGACGGGTGTGGTCGCCATGATCGCGTAGTCGATAGTGGCTCCAAGTAGCGAAGCGAGCAGGACTG
GGCGGCGGCCAAAGCGGTCGGACAGTGCTCCGAGAACGGGTGCGCATAGAAATTGCATCAACGCATATAG
CGCTAGCAGCACGCCATAGTGACTGGCGATGCTGTCGGAATGGACGATATCCCGCAAGAGGCCCGGCAGT
ACCGGCATAACCAAGCCTATGCCTACAGCATCCAGGGTGACGGTGCCGAGGATGACGATGAGCGCATTGT
TAGATTTCATACACGGTGCCTGACTGCGTTAGCAATTTAACTGTGATAAACTACCGCATTAAAGCTTATC
GATGATAAGCTGTCAAACATGAGAA
Features (pLannotate 1.2.2; 18 found; start..end, strand, type, name):
    104..208     +  promoter       AmpR promoter: bla
    209..1069    +  CDS            AmpR: β-lactamase; bla; confers resistance to ampicillin, carbenicillin, and related antibiotics
   1240..1828    +  rep_origin     ori: high-copy-number ColE1/pMB1/pBR322/pUC origin of replication
   2014..2153    -  misc_feature   bom: basis of mobility region from pBR322
   2255..2446    -  CDS            rop: Rop protein, which maintains plasmids at low copy number; rop
   2463..2843    +  CDS            YPB1_ECOLX: Protein predicted: Swiss-Prot protein existence level 4. From Escherichia coli.
   3085..3985    -  CDS            TcR (fragment): tetracycline efflux protein; tet; confers resistance to tetracycline
   4007..4025    +  promoter       T7 promoter: promoter for bacteriophage T7 RNA polymerase
   4114..4136    +  RBS            RBS: efficient ribosome binding site from bacteriophage T7 gene 10 (Olins and Rangwala, 1989)
   4156..4173    +  CDS            6xHis: 6xHis affinity tag
   4183..5283    +  CDS            MBP: maltose binding protein from E. coli; malE (mutated); This version of the gene does not encode a signal sequence, so MBP will remain in the cytosol.
   5296..5312    +  CDS            TEV site (fragment): tobacco etch virus (TEV) protease recognition and cleavage site
   5320..8479    +  CDS            SaCas9 (fragment): Cas9 endonuclease from the Staphylococcus aureus Type II CRISPR/Cas system generates RNA-guided double strand breaks in DNA
   8638..9180    +  CDS            SNAP-tag®: human O6-alkylguanine-DNA-alkyltransferase variant that forms covalent bonds with benzylguanine derivatives optimized for bacterial expression
   9248..9297    +  CDS            SET1 (fragment): solubility-enhancement tag derived from T7 phage gene 10B
   9305..9352    +  terminator     T7 terminator: transcription terminator for bacteriophage T7 RNA polymerase
   9378..9670    -  CDS            TcR (fragment): tetracycline efflux protein; tet; confers resistance to tetracycline
   9718..9746    -  promoter       tet promoter: E. coli promoter for tetracycline efflux protein gene
