[The description below was written by a language model from this plasmid's Addgene catalogue record and pLannotate feature annotations shown in this document.]
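Description:
pNS38-SadCas9-SNAP is a bacterial expression plasmid of about 9.8 kb for producing recombinant, SNAP-tagged, catalytically inactive Staphylococcus aureus Cas9 in E. coli. It is built on the pET His6 MBP N10 TEV LIC (2C-T) backbone, a pBR322-type vector carrying a ColE1/pMB1 origin together with the bom region and the rop gene, which keeps copy number low as listed in the record. Selection is by ampicillin through the bla gene. The interrupted tetracycline resistance fragments and tet promoter flanking the expression cassette are non-functional remnants of the parental backbone.

The expression cassette runs from a T7 promoter and the phage T7 gene 10 ribosome binding site to a T7 terminator, so expression requires a host supplying T7 RNA polymerase. The open reading frame encodes an N-terminal His6 tag and cytosolic maltose binding protein for affinity purification and solubility, followed by a TEV protease site that allows these tags to be removed. Next comes SaCas9 carrying the D10A and N580A mutations, which inactivate its nuclease domains while retaining guide RNA-directed DNA binding. The C-terminal portion is recorded as HA-2xNLS-SNAP-NLS; the feature tables annotate the SNAP-tag but not the HA or nuclear localisation sequences, which presumably lie in the unannotated gaps around it. According to the depositor, the SNAP-NLS segment replaced GFP in an earlier SaCas9-GFP construct. The SNAP-tag reacts covalently with benzylguanine derivatives, and the associated publication concerns covalent linkage of DNA repair templates to Cas9 to enhance homology-directed repair. The depositor and sequencing-derived records differ by only three nucleotides and show the same features.
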