Addgene plasmid #113718: pNS38-SadCas9-SNAP
Purpose: Bacterial vector for expression of Snap-tagged Staphylococcus aureus dCas9
Depositing lab: Gerald Schwank. Depositing organization: ETH Zurich (Swiss Federal Institute of Technology). Publication: Covalent linkage of the DNA repair template to the CRISPR-Cas9 nuclease enhances homology-directed repair. Savic N, Ringnalda FC, Lindsay H, Berk C, Bargsten K, Li Y, Neri D, Robinson MD, Ciaudo C, Hall J, Jinek M, Schwank G. Elife. 2018 May 29;7. pii: 33761. doi: 10.7554/eLife.33761. 33761 PubMed 29809142.
Backbone
  Vector backbone: pET His6 MBP N10 TEV LIC cloning vector (2C-T)
  Backbone manufacturer: Scott Gradia
  Backbone size w/o insert (bp): 5938
  Total vector size (bp): 9758
  Vector type: Bacterial Expression, CRISPR
Growth in bacteria
  Bacterial resistance: Ampicillin, 100 μg/mL
  Growth temperature: 37°C
  Growth strain: DH5alpha
  Copy number: Low Copy
Gene/Insert
  Gene/Insert name: Cas9 (alt name: Csn1)
  Species: Staphylococcus aureus
  Insert size (bp): 3820
  Mutation: D10A, N580A
  GenBank ID: CCK74173.1
  Tag / fusion protein: His6-MBP-TEV (N terminal on backbone); HA-2xNLS-SNAP-NLS (C terminal on insert)
Terms and licenses: Academic/Nonprofit Terms; Industry Terms: Not Available to Industry
Depositor comments: Cloning of pNS38-SadCas9-SNAP: pAD-SaCas9-GFP was generated by replacing the SpCas9 coding sequence in pMJ922 with SaCas9 sequence using Gibson cloning (Keppler et al., 2003). QuikChange Lightning Multi Site-Directed Mutagenesis Kit (Agilent Technologies) was used to remove the stop codon and to introduce the D10A and N580A mutations into the SaCas9 (SadCas9) gene. Subsequently, GFP was cut out using BamHI and KpnI, and replaced by a SNAP-tag-NLS gBlock (Integrated DNA Technologies) using In-Fusion HD Cloning Plus CE (Takara).
How to cite: pNS38-SadCas9-SNAP was a gift from Gerald Schwank (Addgene plasmid # 113718 ; http://n2t.net/addgene:113718 ; RRID:Addgene_113718)
